>Addgene plasmid #48245 | pET29b-ClbP-S95A | depositor full sequence | sequence record 69640 | pET29b-ClbP-S95A sequence 6753 bps
TGGCGAATGGG
[124 nt withheld, positions 12-135]
C
[91 nt withheld, positions 137-227]
A
[49 nt withheld, positions 229-277]
CCTTTGACGTTGGAGTCCACGTTCTTT
[37 nt withheld, positions 305-341]
ACCCTATCTCGGTCTATTCTTTTGATTTATAAGGGATTTTGCCGATTTCGGCCTATTGGTTAAAAAATGA
GCTGATTTAACAAAAATTTAACGCGAATTTTAACAAAATATTAACGTTTACAATTTCAGGTGGCACTTTT
CGGGGAAATGTGCGCGGAACCCCTATTTGTTTATTTTTCTAAATACATTCAAATATGTATCCGCTCATGA
ATTAATTCTTAGAAAAACTCATCGAGCATCAAATGAAACTGCAATTTATTCATATCAGGATTATCAATAC
CATATTTTTGAAAAAGCCGTTTCTGTAATGAAGGAGAAAACTCACCGAGGCAGTTCCATAGGATGGCAAG
ATCCTGGTATCGGTCTGCGATTCCGACTCGTCCAACATCAATACAACCTATTAATTTCCCCTCGTCAAAA
ATAAGGTTATCAAGTGAGAAATCACCATGAGTGACGACTGAATCCGGTGAGAATGGCAAAAGTTTATGCA
TTTCTTTCCAGACTTGTTCAACAGGCCAGCCATTACGCTCGTCATCAAAATCACTCGCATCAACCAAACC
GTTATTCATTCGTGATTGCGCCTGAGCGAGACGAAATACGCGATCGCTGTTAAAAGGACAATTACAAACA
GGAATCGAATGCAACCGGCGCAGGAACACTGCCAGCGCATCAACAATATTTTCACCTGAATCAGGATATT
CTTCTAATACCTGGAATGCTGTTTTCCCGGGGATCGCAGTGGTGAGTAACCATGCATCATCAGGAGTACG
GATAAAATGCTTGATGGTCGGAAGAGGCATAAATTCCGTCAGCCAGTTTAGTCTGACCATCTCATCTGTA
ACATCATTGGCAACGCTACCTTTGCCATGTTTCAGAAACAACTCTGGCGCATCGGGCTTCCCATACAATC
GATAGATTGTCGCACCTGATTGCCCGACATTATCGCGAGCCCATTTATACCCATATAAATCAGCATCCAT
GTTGGAATTTAATCGCGGCCTAGAGCAAGACGTTTCCCGTTGAATATGGCTCATAACACCCCTTGTATTA
CTGTTTATGTAAGCAGACAGTTTTATTGTTCATGACCAAAATCCCTTAACGTGAGTTTTCGTTCCACTGA
GCGTCAGACCCCGTAGAAAAGATCAAAGGATCTTCTTGAGATCCTTTTTTTCTGCGCGTAATCTGCTGCT
TGCAAACAAAAAAACCACCGCTACCAGCGGTGGTTTGTTTGCCGGATCAAGAGCTACCAACTCTTTTTCC
GAAGGTAACTGGCTTCAGCAGAGCGCAGATACCAAATACTGTCCTTCTAGTGTAGCCGTAGTTAGGCCAC
CACTTCAAGAACTCTGTAGCACCGCCTACATACCTCGCTCTGCTAATCCTGTTACCAGTGGCTGCTGCCA
GTGGCGATAAGTCGTGTCTTACCGGGTTGGACTCAAGACGATAGTTACCGGATAAGGCGCAGCGGTCGGG
CTGAACGGGGGGTTCGTGCACACAGCCCAGCTTGGAGCGAACGACCTACACCGAACTGAGATACCTACAG
CGTGAGCTATGAGAAAGCGCCACGCTTCCCGAAGGGAGAAAGGCGGACAGGTATCCGGTAAGCGGCAGGG
TCGGAACAGGAGAGCGCACGAGGGAGCTTCCAGGGGGAAACGCCTGGTATCTTTATAGTCCTGTCGGGTT
TCGCCACCTCTGACTTGAGCGTCGATTTTTGTGATGCTCGTCAGGGGGGCGGAGCCTATGGAAAAACGCC
AGCAACGCGGCCTTTTTACGGTTCCTGGCCTTTTGCTGGCCTTTTGCTCACATGTTCTTTCCTGCGTTAT
CCCCTGATTCTGTGGATAACCGTATTACCGCCTTTGAGTGAGCTGATACCGCTCGCCGCAGCCGAACGAC
CGAGCGCAGCGAGTCAGTGAGCGAGGAAGCGGAAGAGCGCCTGATGCGGTATTTTCTCCTTACGCATCTG
TGCGGTATTTCACACCGCATATATGGTGCACTCTCAGTACAATCTGCTCTGATGCCGCATAGTTAAGCCA
GTATACACTCCGCTATCGCTACGTGACTGGGTCATGGCTGCGCCCCGACACCCGCCAACACCCGCTGACG
CGCCCTGACGGGCTTGTCTGCTCCCGGCATCCGCTTACAGACAAGCTGTGACCGTCTCCGGGAGCTGCAT
GTGTCAGAGGTTTTCACCGTCATCACCGAAACGCGCGAGGCAGCTGCGGTAAAGCTCATCAGCGTGGTCG
TGAAGCGATTCACAGATGTCTGCCTGTTCATCCGCGTCCAGCTCGTTGAGTTTCTCCAGAAGCGTTAATG
TCTGGCTTCTGATAAAGCGGGCCATGTTAAGGGCGGTTTTTTCCTGTTTGGTCACTGATGCCTCCGTGTA
AGGGGGATTTCTGTTCATGGGGGTAATGATACCGATGAAACGAGAGAGGATGCTCACGATACGGGTTACT
GATGATGAACATGCCCGGTTACTGGAACGTTGTGAGGGTAAACAACTGGCGGTATGGATGCGGCGGGACC
AGAGAAAAATCACTCAGGGTCAATGCCAGCGCTTCGTTAATACAGATGTAGGTGTTCCACAGGGTAGCCA
GCAGCATCCTGCGATGCAGATCCGGAACATAATGGTGCAGGGCGCTGACTTCCGCGTTTCCAGACTTTAC
GAAACACGGAAACCGAAGACCATTCATGTTGTTGCTCAGGTCGCAGACGTTTTGCAGCAGCAGTCGCTTC
ACGTTCGCTCGCGTATCGGTGATTCATTCTGCTAACCAGTAAGGCAACCCCGCCAGCCTAGCCGGGTCCT
CAACGACAGGAGCACGATCATGCGCACCCGTGGGGCCGCCATGCCGGCGATAATGGCCTGCTTCTCGCCG
AAACGTTTGGTGGCGGGACCAGTGACGAAGGCTTGAGCGAGGGCGTGCAAGATTCCGAATACCGCAAGCG
ACAGGCCGATCATCGTCGCGCTCCAGCGAAAGCGGTCCTCGCCGAAAATGACCCAGAGCGCTGCCGGCAC
CTGTCCTACGAGTTGCATGATAAAGAAGACAGTCATAAGTGCGGCGACGATAGTCATGCCCCGCGCCCAC
CGGAAGGAGCTGACTGGGTTGAAGGCTCTCAAGGGCATCGGTCGAGATCCCGGTGCCTAATGAGTGAGCT
AACTTACATTAATTGCGTTGCGCTCACTGCCCGCTTTCCAGTCGGGAAACCTGTCGTGCCAGCTGCATTA
ATGAATCGGCCAACGCGCGGGGAGAGGCGGTTTGCGTATTGGGCGCCAGGGTGGTTTTTCTTTTCACCAG
TGAGACGGGCAACAGCTGATTGCCCTTCACCGCCTGGCCCTGAGAGAGTTGCAGCAAGCGGTCCACGCTG
GTTTGCCCCAGCAGGCGAAAATCCTGTTTGATGGTGGTTAACGGCGGGATATAACATGAGCTGTCTTCGG
TATCGTCGTATCCCACTACCGAGATGTCCGCACCAACGCGCAGCCCGGACTCGGTAATGGCGCGCATTGC
GCCCAGCGCCATCTGATCGTTGGCAACCAGCATCGCAGTGGGAACGATGCCCTCATTCAGCATTTGCATG
GTTTGTTGAAAACCGGACATGGCACTCCAGTCGCCTTCCCGTTCCGCTATCGGCTGAATTTGATTGCGAG
TGAGATATTTATGCCAGCCAGCCAGACGCAGACGCGCCGAGACAGAACTTAATGGGCCCGCTAACAGCGC
GATTTGCTGGTGACCCAATGCGACCAGATGCTCCACGCCCAGTCGCGTACCGTCTTCATGGGAGAAAATA
ATACTGTTGATGGGTGTCTGGTCAGAGACATCAAGAAATAACGCCGGAACATTAGTGCAGGCAGCTTCCA
CAGCAATGGCATCCTGGTCATCCAGCGGATAGTTAATGATCAGCCCACTGACGCGTTGCGCGAGAAGATT
GTGCACCGCCGCTTTACAGGCTTCGACGCCGCTTCGTTCTACCATCGACACCACCACGCTGGCACCCAGT
TGATCGGCGCGAGATTTAATCGCCGCGACAATTTGCGACGGCGCGTGCAGGGCCAGACTGGAGGTGGCAA
CGCCAATCAGCAACGACTGTTTGCCCGCCAGTTGTTGTGCCACGCGGTTGGGAATGTAATTCAGCTCCGC
CATCGCCGCTTCCACTTTTTCCCGCGTTTTCGCAGAAACGTGGCTGGCCTGGTTCACCACGCGGGAAACG
GTCTGATAAGAGACACCGGCATACTCTGCGACATCGTATAACGTTACTGGTTTCACATTCACCACCCTGA
ATTGACTCTCTTCCGGGCGCTATCATGCCATACCGCGAAAGGTTTTGCGCCATTCGATGGTGTCCGGGAT
CTCGACGCTCTCCCTTATGCGACTCCTGCATTAGGAAGCAGCCCAGTAGTAGGTTGAGGCCGTTGAGCAC
CGCCGCCGCAAGGAATGGTGCATGCAAGGAGATGGCGCCCAACAGTCCCCCGGCCACGGGGCCTGCCACC
ATACCCACGCCGAAACAAGCGCTCATGAGCCCGAAGTGGCGAGCCCGATCTTCCCCATCGGTGATGTCGG
CGATATAGGCGCCAGCAACCGCACCTGTGGCGCCGGTGATGCCGGCCACGATGCGTCCGGCGTAGAGGAT
CGAGATCGATCTCGATCCCGCGAAATTAATACGACTCACTATAGGGGAATTGTGAGCGGATAACAATTCC
CCTCTAGAAATAATTTTGTTTAACTTTAAGAAGGAGATATACATATGACAATAATGGAACACGTTAGCAT
TAAAACATTATATCATCTCCTGTGCTGTATGCTGCTCTTTATTTCCGCTATGTGCGCTTTGGCGCAAGAA
CATGAGCCTATCGGGGCGCAAGATGAGCGCCTGTCGACATTAATTCACCAACGGATGCAGGAGGCCAAGG
TCCCAGCCCTTTCCGTAAGTGTGACCATTAAGGGGGTACGTCAGCGATTTGTCTACGGTGTTGCCGATGT
GGCTAGTCAGAAAGCGAATACTCTAGACACAGTTTACGAGCTGGGAGCCATGAGTAAGGCGTTTACCGGA
CTTGTGGTGCAAATACTGATTCAGGAAGGCAGACTCCGGCAAGGGGATGATATCATTACCTATCTGCCGG
AAATGCGCTTGAATTATCAGGGAAAACCTGCTTCCCTGACCGTGGCTGATTTCCTTTATCATACATCAGG
ATTGCCTTTTTCAACACTGGCTCGGCTGGAAAACCCTATGCCTGGGAGCGCTGTGGCACAGCAACTGCGC
AACGAGAATCTGCTGTTTGCGCCGGGTGCGAAGTTTAGCTATGCCTCCGCCAATTATGATGTGTTGGGCG
CGGTGATTGAAAATGTGACGGGAAAAACCTTTACAGAGGTCATTGCGGAACGACTCACGCAGCCGCTGGG
CATGTCGGCGACTGTGGCAGTTAAGGGGGATGAGATTATTGTCAACAAGGCAAGCGGCTATAAACTGGGA
TTCGGCAAACCCGTTCTGTTTCATGCGCCTCTGGCCCGGAACCATGTTCCTGCCGCCTATATCCATAGCA
CTCTGCCTGATATGGAAATATGGATAGACGCCTGGTTGCACAGAAAGGCTTTGCCGGCAACGCTGCGTGA
GGCGATGAGTAACAGTTGGCGTGGTAATAGTGATGTTCCGCTTGCCGCAGACAATCGTATCCTCTATGCC
AGCGGTTGGTTTATCGACCAGAATCAAGGCCCTTACATCAGTCACGGTGGGCAGAATCCAAACTTTTCTT
CTTGCATTGCGTTGCGACCGGATCAGCAGATTGGCATTGTTGCGCTGGCAAATATGAATTCGAATCTGAT
ACTACAGCTTTGCGCGGATATCGATAATTATCTGCGCATTGGCAAATATGCTGACGGCGCTGGTGATGCA
ATTACAGCCACCGATACCCTTTTCGTCTACCTCACGTTGTTGCTGTGTTTTTGGGGGGCGGTGGTTGTAG
TGCGCGGTGCTTTCCGTGTTTATCGCGCAACGGCGCATGGCCCTGGAAAACAGCAGAGGTTACGTTTACG
CGTACGTGACTATATCATCGCCTTGGCGGTTCCTGGGCTCGTGGCCGCCATGCTCTATGTCGCACCGGGT
ATACTATCTCCAGGACTTGACTGGCGTTTTATCTTGGTATGGGGTCCATCGAGCGTGTTGGCGATACCGT
TCGGAATTATCCTGTTAGCTTTCGTTCTGACATTAAATCATCAAATTAAACGAATTCTATTACACAACAA
GGAGTGGGACGATGAGTAACTCGAGCACCACCACCACCACCACTGAGATCCGGCTGCTAACAAAGCCCGA
AAGGAAGCTGAGTTGGCTGCTGCCACCGCTGAGCAATAACTAGCATAACCCCTTGGGGCCTCTAAACGGG
TCTTGAGGGGTTTTTTGCTGAAAGGAGGAACTATATCCGGAT
Features (pLannotate 1.2.2; 18 found; start..end, strand, type, name):
     12..467     +  rep_origin     f1 ori (sequence partly withheld): f1 bacteriophage origin of replication; arrow indicates direction of (+) strand synthesis
    494..551     +  promoter       AmpR promoter (fragment): bla
    560..1375    -  CDS            KanR: aminoglycoside phosphotransferase; aph(3')-Ia; confers resistance to kanamycin in bacteria or G418 (Geneticin®) in eukaryotes
   1497..2085    +  rep_origin     ori: high-copy-number ColE1/pMB1/pBR322/pUC origin of replication
   2271..2413    -  misc_feature   bom: basis of mobility region from pBR322
   2515..2706    -  CDS            rop: Rop protein, which maintains plasmids at low copy number; rop
   2723..3103    +  CDS            YPB1_ECOLX: Protein predicted: Swiss-Prot protein existence level 4. From Escherichia coli.
   3175..3466    -  CDS            TcR (fragment): tetracycline efflux protein; tet; confers resistance to tetracycline
   3481..3502    -  protein_bind   CAP binding site: CAP binding activates transcription in the presence of cAMP. E. coli catabolite activator protein
   3515..4597    -  CDS            lacI: lac repressor; lacI; The lac repressor binds to the lac operator to inhibit transcription in E. coli. This inhibition can be relieved by adding lactose or isopropyl-β-D-thiogalactopyranoside (IPTG).
   4598..4675    -  promoter       lacI promoter: lacI
   4683..4962    -  CDS            TcR (fragment): tetracycline efflux protein; tet; confers resistance to tetracycline
   4988..5006    +  promoter       T7 promoter: promoter for bacteriophage T7 RNA polymerase
   5007..5031    +  protein_bind   lac operator: The lac repressor binds to the lac operator to inhibit transcription in E. coli. This inhibition can be relieved by adding lactose or isopropyl-β-D-thiogalactopyranoside (IPTG). lac repressor encoded by lacI
   5046..5068    +  RBS            RBS: efficient ribosome binding site from bacteriophage T7 gene 10 (Olins and Rangwala, 1989)
   6597..6614    +  CDS            9xHis (fragment): 9xHis affinity tag
   6624..6673    +  CDS            SET1 (fragment): solubility-enhancement tag derived from T7 phage gene 10B
   6681..6728    +  terminator     T7 terminator: transcription terminator for bacteriophage T7 RNA polymerase
