[The description below was written by a language model from this plasmid's Addgene catalogue record and pLannotate feature annotations shown in this document.]
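Description:
pET29b-ClbP-S95A is a bacterial expression plasmid built on the Novagen pET29b(+) backbone, with a total size of 6,753 bp. It replicates in E. coli from a ColE1/pMB1-type origin and is selected with kanamycin through an aph(3')-Ia aminoglycoside phosphotransferase gene. The catalogue lists it as high copy, although the feature table also shows the rop gene and the bom mobility region inherited from pBR322, which are usually associated with more moderate copy number. An f1 origin is present for single-stranded DNA production. The short tetracycline-resistance and AmpR promoter fragments that were annotated are backbone remnants, not functional markers.

The insert is the full-length clbP gene (1,521 bp) from Escherichia coli CFT073, cloned between NdeI and XhoI, both of which are retained. ClbP is the peptidase studied in the colibactin biosynthetic pathway, and this version carries a serine 95 to alanine substitution that removes the active-site residue. Expression is driven by a T7 promoter followed by a lac operator and the strong T7 gene 10 ribosome binding site, with a T7 terminator downstream. The plasmid-borne lacI gene supplies repressor, so transcription is IPTG-inducible in hosts that provide T7 RNA polymerase. The insert itself is not annotated in the feature table but fits the gap between the RBS and the downstream vector elements. A His-tag fragment lies just after the cloning site, but the record describes the protein as untagged, so this tag is presumably not translated as part of ClbP. The stated use is as a catalytically inactive form of ClbP for in vivo peptidase assays.
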