Addgene plasmid #48245: pET29b-ClbP-S95A
Purpose: Untagged, full-length protein with active site mutation Serine95 to Alanine for in vivo peptidase assays
Depositing lab: Emily Balskus. Depositing organization: Harvard University. Publication: A prodrug resistance mechanism is involved in colibactin biosynthesis and cytotoxicity. Brotherton CA, Balskus EP. J Am Chem Soc. 2013 Mar 6;135(9):3359-62. doi: 10.1021/ja312154m. Epub 2013 Feb 20. PubMed 23406518.
Backbone
  Vector backbone: pET29b-(+)
  Backbone manufacturer: Novagen
  Backbone size w/o insert (bp): 5370
  Total vector size (bp): 6753
  Vector type: Bacterial Expression
Growth in bacteria
  Bacterial resistance: Kanamycin, 50 μg/mL
  Growth temperature: 37°C
  Growth strain: Top10
  Copy number: High Copy
Gene/Insert
  Gene/Insert name: ClbP
  Species: Escherichia coli CFT073
  Insert size (bp): 1521
  Mutation: Changed Serine 95 to Alanine
  GenBank ID: NP_754344.1
  Promoter: T7
  Cloning method: Restriction Enzyme; 5′ cloning site NdeI (not destroyed); 3′ cloning site XhoI (not destroyed)
  Sequencing primers: 5′ CGAGCGCATATGACAATAATGGAACACGTTAGCATTAAAAC; 3′ TATTCTCGAGTTACTCATCGTCCCACTCCTTGTTG
Terms and licenses: Academic/Nonprofit Terms; Industry Terms: Not Available to Industry
How to cite: pET29b-ClbP-S95A was a gift from Emily Balskus (Addgene plasmid # 48245 ; http://n2t.net/addgene:48245 ; RRID:Addgene_48245)
