>Addgene plasmid #48245 | pET29b-ClbP-S95A | addgene partial sequence | sequence record 80417 | T7 5'-TAATACGACTCACTATAGGG-3'
AATAATTTTGTTTAACTTTAAGAAGGAGATATACATATGACAATAATGGAACACGTTAGCATTAAAACAT
TATATCATCTCCTGTGCTGTATGCTGCTCTTTATTTCCGCTATGTGCGCTTTGGCGCAAGAACATGAGCC
TATCGGGGCGCAAGATGAGCGCCTGTCGACATTAATTCACCAACGGATGCAGGAGGCCAAGGTCCCAGCC
CTTTCCGTAAGTGTGACCATTAAGGGGGTACGTCAGCGATTTGTCTACGGTGTTGCCGATGTGGCTAGTC
AGAAAGCGAATACTCTAGACACAGTTTACGAGCTGGGAGCCATGAGTAAGGCGTTTACCGGACTTGTGGT
GCAAATACTGATTCAGGAAGGCAGACTCCGGCAAGGGGATGATATCATTACCTATCTGCCGGAAATGCGC
TTGAATTATCAGGGAAAACCTGCTTCCCTGACCGTGGCTGATTTCCTTTATCATACATCAGGATTGCCTT
TTTCAACACTGGCTCGGCTGGAAAACCCTATGCCTGGGAGCGCTGTGGCACAGCAACTGCGCAACGAGAA
TCTGCTGTTTGCGCCGGGTGCGAAGTTTAGCTATGCCTCCGCCAATTATGATGTGTTGGGCGCGGTGATT
GAAAATGTGACGGGAAAAACCTTTACAGAGGTCATTGCGGAACGACTCACGCAGCCGCTGGGCATGTCGG
CGACTGTGGCAGTTAAGGGGGATGAGATTATTGTCAACAAGGCAAGCGGCTATAAACTGGGATTCGGCAA
ACCCGTTCTGTTTCATGCGCCTCTGGCCCGGAACCATGTTCCTGCCGCCTATATCCATAGCACTCTGCCT
GATATGGAAATATGGATAGAC
